Addgene plasmid #105710: MT3
Purpose: Bacterial expression plasmids for production of recombinant metallothionein 3
Depositing lab: Artur Krężel. Depositing organization: University of Wroclaw. Publication: Mass Spectrometry-Based Structural Analysis of Cysteine-Rich Metal-Binding Sites in Proteins with MetaOdysseus R Software. Peris-Diaz MD, Guran R, Zitka O, Adam V, Krezel A. J Proteome Res. 2021 Jan 1;20(1):776-785. doi: 10.1021/acs.jproteome.0c00651. Epub 2020 Sep 28. PubMed 32924499.
Backbone
  Vector backbone: pTyb21
  Backbone manufacturer: NEB
  Vector type: Bacterial Expression
Growth in bacteria
  Bacterial resistance: Ampicillin, 100 μg/mL
  Growth temperature: 37°C
  Growth strain: DH5alpha
  Copy number: High Copy
Gene/Insert
  Gene/Insert name: Metallothionein 3
  Species: H. sapiens (human)
  Insert size (bp): 204
  Entrez Gene: MT3 (a.k.a. GIF, GIFB, GRIF, ZnMT3)
  Tag / fusion protein: Chiting Binding Domanin-Intein (N terminal on backbone)
  Cloning method: Restriction Enzyme; 5′ cloning site SapI (destroyed during cloning); 3′ cloning site PstI (not destroyed)
Terms and licenses: Academic/Nonprofit Terms; Industry Terms: Not Available to Industry
How to cite: MT3 was a gift from Artur Krężel (Addgene plasmid # 105710 ; http://n2t.net/addgene:105710 ; RRID:Addgene_105710)
