[The description below was written by a language model from this plasmid's Addgene catalogue record and pLannotate feature annotations shown in this document.]
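Description:
MT3 is a bacterial expression plasmid for producing recombinant human metallothionein 3, built on the pTYB21 backbone from NEB, an intein-mediated purification vector. The 7,117 nt sequence record shows a ColE1/pMB1-type origin together with rop and a bom fragment, a β-lactamase gene with its own promoter for ampicillin selection, and an M13 phage origin that allows single-stranded DNA production. The catalogue lists the plasmid as high copy. Short tetracycline-resistance and mbeC fragments in the annotation appear to be non-functional remnants of the pBR322-derived backbone.

Expression is driven by a T7 promoter followed by a lac operator and the T7 gene 10 ribosome binding site. A lacI gene carried on the plasmid keeps the cassette repressed until induction with IPTG, in a host that supplies T7 RNA polymerase. Two rrnB T1 terminators upstream insulate the cassette from read-through, and a T7 terminator closes it. The open reading frame encodes the Saccharomyces cerevisiae VMA1 intein with the Bacillus circulans chitin binding domain inserted between its 5' and 3' regions, fused directly at its C-terminal end to the MT3 coding sequence. The catalogue gives the insert as 204 bp, cloned between SapI (destroyed) and PstI, although the automated annotation marks only a 132 nt fragment as MT3. A short downstream match to a T7 gene 10-derived tag is most likely residual vector sequence.

In this arrangement the fusion protein can be captured on chitin resin. Thiol-induced cleavage at the intein C-terminus then releases metallothionein 3, so the intein-CBD tag is removed without a protease. This suits studies of metal binding and structure in this small cysteine-rich protein, such as the mass spectrometry work the record is associated with.
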