Features (pLannotate 1.2.2; 23 found; start..end, strand, type, name):
     11..599     +  rep_origin     ori: high-copy-number ColE1/pMB1/pBR322/pUC origin of replication
    776..866     -  misc_feature   bom (fragment): basis of mobility region from pBR322
    968..1159    -  CDS            rop: Rop protein, which maintains plasmids at low copy number; rop
   1200..1310    +  CDS            mbeC (fragment): MBEC_ECOLX - Experimental evidence at protein level: Swiss-Prot protein existence level 1. Required for efficient mobilization of ColE1 plasmid and is thus essential to promote the specific transfer of the plasmid during conjugation. Probably functions by inducing DNA bending, helping the MbeA relaxase to melt the DNA around the nic site and cleave the phosphodiester bond. Binds specifically double-stranded DNA (dsDNA) containing the ColE1 oriT but does not recognize the inverted repeat (IR). From Escherichia coli.
   1345..1667    -  CDS            TcR (fragment): tetracycline efflux protein; tet; confers resistance to tetracycline
   1682..1703    -  protein_bind   CAP binding site: CAP binding activates transcription in the presence of cAMP. E. coli catabolite activator protein
   1716..2798    -  CDS            lacI: lac repressor; lacI; The lac repressor binds to the lac operator to inhibit transcription in E. coli. This inhibition can be relieved by adding lactose or isopropyl-β-D-thiogalactopyranoside (IPTG).
   2799..2876    -  promoter       lacI promoter: lacI
   2884..2977    -  CDS            TcR (fragment): tetracycline efflux protein; tet; confers resistance to tetracycline
   3029..3115    +  terminator     rrnB T1 terminator: Escherichia coli rrnB; transcription terminator T1 from the E. coli rrnB gene
   3212..3298    +  terminator     rrnB T1 terminator: Escherichia coli rrnB; transcription terminator T1 from the E. coli rrnB gene
   3433..3451    +  promoter       T7 promoter: promoter for bacteriophage T7 RNA polymerase
   3452..3476    +  protein_bind   lac operator: The lac repressor binds to the lac operator to inhibit transcription in E. coli. This inhibition can be relieved by adding lactose or isopropyl-β-D-thiogalactopyranoside (IPTG). lac repressor encoded by lacI
   3491..3513    +  RBS            RBS: efficient ribosome binding site from bacteriophage T7 gene 10 (Olins and Rangwala, 1989)
   3566..4384    +  CDS            Sce VMA intein 5' region: 5' region of the intein from the yeast Vma1 subunit of the vacuolar ATPase (Chong et al., 1998); Saccharomyces cerevisiae VMA1
   4391..4543    +  CDS            CBD: chitin binding domain from chitinase A1 (Watanabe et al., 1994); Bacillus circulans chiA
   4547..5095    +  CDS            Sce VMA intein 3' region: modified 3' region of the intein from the yeast Vma1 subunit of the vacuolar ATPase (Chong et al., 1998); Saccharomyces cerevisiae VMA1; C-terminal cleavage of this intein can be induced by thiols.
   5096..5227    +  CDS            MT3 (fragment): MT3_HUMAN - Experimental evidence at protein level: Swiss-Prot protein existence level 1. Binds heavy metals. Contains three zinc and three copper atoms per polypeptide chain and only a negligible amount of cadmium. Inhibits survival and neurite formation of cortical neurons in vitro. From Homo sapiens (Human).
   5333..5382    +  CDS            SET1 (fragment): solubility-enhancement tag derived from T7 phage gene 10B
   5390..5437    +  terminator     T7 terminator: transcription terminator for bacteriophage T7 RNA polymerase
   5497..5601    +  promoter       AmpR promoter: bla
   5602..6462    +  CDS            AmpR: β-lactamase; bla; confers resistance to ampicillin, carbenicillin, and related antibiotics
   6504..7017    -  rep_origin     M13 ori (sequence partly withheld): M13 bacteriophage origin of replication; arrow indicates direction of (+) strand synthesis
>Addgene plasmid #105710 | MT3 | addgene full sequence | sequence record 203719 | Addgene NGS Result
AAGGATCTTCTTGAGATCCTTTTTTTCTGCGCGTAATCTGCTGCTTGCAAACAAAAAAACCACCGCTACC
AGCGGTGGTTTGTTTGCCGGATCAAGAGCTACCAACTCTTTTTCCGAAGGTAACTGGCTTCAGCAGAGCG
CAGATACCAAATACTGTCCTTCTAGTGTAGCCGTAGTTAGGCCACCACTTCAAGAACTCTGTAGCACCGC
CTACATACCTCGCTCTGCTAATCCTGTTACCAGTGGCTGCTGCCAGTGGCGATAAGTCGTGTCTTACCGG
GTTGGACTCAAGACGATAGTTACCGGATAAGGCGCAGCGGTCGGGCTGAACGGGGGGTTCGTGCACACAG
CCCAGCTTGGAGCGAACGACCTACACCGAACTGAGATACCTACAGCGTGAGCTATGAGAAAGCGCCACGC
TTCCCGAAGGGAGAAAGGCGGACAGGTATCCGGTAAGCGGCAGGGTCGGAACAGGAGAGCGCACGAGGGA
GCTTCCAGGGGGAAACGCCTGGTATCTTTATAGTCCTGTCGGGTTTCGCCACCTCTGACTTGAGCGTCGA
TTTTTGTGATGCTCGTCAGGGGGGCGGAGCCTATGGAAAAACGCCAGCAACGCGGCCTTTTTACGGTTCC
TGGCCTTTTGCTGGCCTTTTGCTCACATGTTCTTTCCTGCGTTATCCCCTGATTCTGTGGATAACCGTAT
TACCGCCTTTGAGTGAGCTGATACCGCTCGCCGCAGCCGAACGACCGAGCGCAGCGAGTCAGTGAGCGAG
GAAGCTATGGTGCACTCTCAGTACAATCTGCTCTGATGCCGCATAGTTAAGCCAGTATACACTCCGCTAT
CGCTACGTGACTGGGTCATGGCTGCGCCCCGACACCCGCCAACACCCGCTGACGCGCCCTGACGGGCTTG
TCTGCTCCCGGCATCCGCTTACAGACAAGCTGTGACCGTCTCCGGGAGCTGCATGTGTCAGAGGTTTTCA
CCGTCATCACCGAAACGCGCGAGGCAGCTGCGGTAAAGCTCATCAGCGTGGTCGTGCAGCGATTCACAGA
TGTCTGCCTGTTCATCCGCGTCCAGCTCGTTGAGTTTCTCCAGAAGCGTTAATGTCTGGCTTCTGATAAA
GCGGGCCATGTTAAGGGCGGTTTTTTCCTGTTTGGTCACTGATGCCTCCGTGTAAGGGGGATTTCTGTTC
ATGGGGGTAATGATACCGATGAAACGAGAGAGGATGCTCACGATACGGGTTACTGATGATGAACATGCCC
GGTTACTGGAACGTTGTGAGGGTAAACAACTGGCGGTATGGATGCGGCGGGACCAGAGAAAAATCACTCA
GGGTCAATGCCAGCCGAACGCCAGCAAGACGTAGCCCAGCGCGTCGGCCGCCATGCCGGCGATAATGGCC
TGCTTCTCGCCGAAACGTTTGGTGGCGGGACCAGTGACGAAGGCTTGAGCGAGGGCGTGCAAGATTCCGA
ATACCGCAAGCGACAGGCCGATCATCGTCGCGCTCCAGCGAAAGCGGTCCTCGCCGAAAATGACCCAGAG
CGCTGCCGGCACCTGTCCTACGAGTTGCATGATAAAGAAGACAGTCATAAGTGCGGCGACGATAGTCATG
CCCCGCGCCCACCGGAAGGAGCTGACTGGGTTGAAGGCTCTCAAGGGCATCGGTCGAGATCCCGGTGCCT
AATGAGTGAGCTAACTTACATTAATTGCGTTGCGCTCACTGCCCGCTTTCCAGTCGGGAAACCTGTCGTG
CCAGCTGCATTAATGAATCGGCCAACGCGCGGGGAGAGGCGGTTTGCGTATTGGGCGCCAGGGTGGTTTT
TCTTTTCACCAGTGAGACGGGCAACAGCTGATTGCCCTTCACCGCCTGGCCCTGAGAGAGTTGCAGCAAG
CGGTCCACGCTGGTTTGCCCCAGCAGGCGAAAATCCTGTTTGATGGTGGTTAACGGCGGGATATAACATG
AGCTGTCTTCGGTATCGTCGTATCCCACTACCGAGATGTCCGCACCAACGCGCAGCCCGGACTCGGTAAT
GGCGCGCATTGCGCCCAGCGCCATCTGATCGTTGGCAACCAGCATCGCAGTGGGAACGATGCCCTCATTC
AGCATTTGCATGGTTTGTTGAAAACCGGACATGGCACTCCAGTCGCCTTCCCGTTCCGCTATCGGCTGAA
TTTGATTGCGAGTGAGATATTTATGCCAGCCAGCCAGACGCAGACGCGCCGAGACAGAACTTAATGGGCC
CGCTAACAGCGCGATTTGCTGGTGACCCAATGCGACCAGATGCTCCACGCCCAGTCGCGTACCGTCTTCA
TGGGAGAAAATAATACTGTTGATGGGTGTCTGGTCAGAGACATCAAGAAATAACGCCGGAACATTAGTGC
AGGCAGCTTCCACAGCAATGGCATCCTGGTCATCCAGCGGATAGTTAATGATCAGCCCACTGACGCGTTG
CGCGAGAAGATTGTGCACCGCCGCTTTACAGGCTTCGACGCCGCTTCGTTCTACCATCGACACCACCACG
CTGGCACCCAGTTGATCGGCGCGAGATTTAATCGCCGCGACAATTTGCGACGGCGCGTGCAGGGCCAGAC
TGGAGGTGGCAACGCCAATCAGCAACGACTGTTTGCCCGCCAGTTGTTGTGCCACGCGGTTGGGAATGTA
ATTCAGCTCCGCCATCGCCGCTTCCACTTTTTCCCGCGTTTTCGCAGAAACGTGGCTGGCCTGGTTCACC
ACGCGGGAAACGGTCTGATAAGAGACACCGGCATACTCTGCGACATCGTATAACGTTACTGGTTTCACAT
TCACCACCCTGAATTGACTCTCTTCCGGGCGCTATCATGCCATACCGCGAAAGGTTTTGCGCCATTCGAT
GGTGTCCGGGATCTCGACGCTCTCCCTTATGCGACTCCTGCATTAGGAAGCAGCCCAGTAGTAGGTTGAG
GCCGTTGAGCACCGCCGCCGCAAGGAATGGTGCATGCCGGCATGCCGCCCTTTCGTCTTCAAGAATTAAT
TCCCAATTCCCCAGGCATCAAATAAAACGAAAGGCTCAGTCGAAAGACTGGGCCTTTCGTTTTATCTGTT
GTTTGTCGGTGAACGCTCTCCTGAGTAGGACAAATCCGCCGGGAGCGGATTTGAACGTTGCGAAGCAACG
GCCCGGAGGGTGGCGGGCAGGACGCCCGCCATAAACTGCCAGGAATTAATTCCCCAGGCATCAAATAAAA
CGAAAGGCTCAGTCGAAAGACTGGGCCTTTCGTTTTATCTGTTGTTTGTCGGTGAACGCTCTCCTGAGTA
GGACAAATCCGCCGGGAGCGGATTTGAACGTTGCGAAGCAACGGCCCGGAGGGTGGCGGGCAGGACGCCC
GCCATAAACTGCCAGGAATTGGGGATCGGAATTAATTCCCGGTTTAAACCGGGGATCTCGATCCCGCGAA
ATTAATACGACTCACTATAGGGGAATTGTGAGCGGATAACAATTCCCCTCTAGAAATAATTTTGTTTAAC
TTTAAGAAGGAGATATACTTATGAAAATCGAAGAAGGTAAACTGGTAATCGGTTCCCTGGAGGGTTGCTT
TGCCAAGGGTACCAATGTTTTAATGGCGGATGGGTCTATTGAATGTATTGAAAACATTGAGGTTGGTAAT
AAGGTCATGGGTAAAGATGGCAGACCTCGTGAGGTAATTAAATTGCCCAGAGGAAGAGAAACTATGTACA
GCGTCGTGCAGAAAAGTCAGCACAGAGCCCACAAAAGTGACTCAAGTCGTGAAGTGCCAGAATTACTCAA
GTTTACGTGTAATGCGACCCATGAGTTGGTTGTTAGAACACCTCGTAGTGTCCGCCGTTTGTCTCGTACC
ATTAAGGGTGTCGAATATTTTGAAGTTATTACTTTTGAGATGGGCCAAAAGAAAGCCCCCGACGGTAGAA
TTGTTGAGCTTGTCAAGGAAGTTTCAAAGAGCTACCCAATATCTGAGGGGCCTGAGAGAGCCAACGAATT
AGTAGAATCCTATAGAAAGGCTTCAAATAAAGCTTATTTTGAGTGGACTATTGAGGCCAGAGATCTTTCT
CTGTTGGGTTCCCATGTTCGTAAAGCTACCTACCAGACTTACGCTCCAATTCTTTATGAGAATGACCACT
TTTTCGACTACATGCAAAAAAGTAAGTTTCATCTCACCATTGAAGGTCCAAAAGTACTTGCTTATTTACT
TGGTTTATGGATTGGTGATGGATTGTCTGACAGGGCAACTTTTTCGGTTGATTCCAGAGATACTTCTTTG
ATGGAACGTGTTACTGAATATGCTGAAAAGTTGAATTTGTGCGCCGAGTATAAGGACAGAAAAGAACCAC
AAGTTGCCAAAACTGTTAATTTGTACTCTAAAGTTGTCAGAGGTGCTAGCACAAATCCTGGTGTATCCGC
TTGGCAGGTCAACACAGCTTATACTGCGGGACAATTGGTCACATATAACGGCAAGACGTATAAATGTTTG
CAGCCCCACACCTCCTTGGCAGGATGGGAACCATCCAACGTTCCTGCCTTGTGGCAGCTTCAAGGTGGCC
ACGGTGGTATTCGCAATAATCTTAATACTGAGAATCCATTATGGGACGCTATTGTTGGCTTAGGATTCTT
GAAGGACGGTGTCAAAAATATTCCTTCTTTCTTGTCTACGGACAATATCGGTACTCGTGAAACATTTCTT
GCTGGTCTAATTGATTCTGATGGCTATGTTACTGATGAGCATGGTATTAAAGCAACAATAAAGACAATTC
ATACTTCTGTCAGAGATGGTTTGGTTTCCCTTGCTCGTTCTTTAGGCTTAGTAGTCTCGGTTAACGCAGA
ACCTGCTAAGGTTGACATGAATGTCACCAAACATAAAATTAGTTATGCTATTTATATGTCTGGTGGAGAT
GTTTTGCTTAACGTTCTTTCGAAGTGTGCCGGCTCTAAAAAATTCAGGCCTGCTCCCGCCGCTGCTTTTG
CACGTGAGTGCCGCGGATTTTATTTCGAGTTACAAGAATTGAAGGAAGACGATTATTATGGGATTACTTT
ATCTGATGATTCTGATCATCAGTTTTTGCTTGGATCTCAGGTTGTTGTACAGAACATGGACCCGGAAACC
TGCCCGTGCCCGTCTGGTGGCTCCTGTACCTGTGCCGATTCGTGTAAATGTGAAGGCTGTAAATGTACCT
CATGCAAAAAGAGCTGCTGTTCTTGCTGTCCGGCGGAATGCGAAAAATGTGCAAAGGATTGCGTGTGTAA
AGGCGGTGAAGCGGCCGAAGCAGAAGCTGAAAAGTGTAGTTGCTGTCAGTAACTGCAGGTAATTAAATAA
CTAGTTGATCCGGCTGCTAACAAAGCCCGAAAGGAAGCTGAGTTGGCTGCTGCCACCGCTGAGCAATAAC
TAGCATAACCCCTTGGGGCCTCTAAACGGGTCTTGAGGGGTTTTTTGCTGAAAGGAGGAACTATATCCGG
ATAACTACGTCAGGTGGCACTTTTCGGGGAAATGTGCGCGGAACCCCTATTTGTTTATTTTTCTAAATAC
ATTCAAATATGTATCCGCTCATGAGACAATAACCCTGATAAATGCTTCAATAATATTGAAAAAGGAAGAG
TATGAGTATTCAACATTTCCGTGTCGCCCTTATTCCCTTTTTTGCGGCATTTTGCCTTCCTGTTTTTGCT
CACCCAGAAACGCTGGTGAAAGTAAAAGATGCTGAAGATCAGTTGGGTGCACGAGTGGGTTACATCGAAC
TGGATCTCAACAGCGGTAAGATCCTTGAGAGTTTTCGCCCCGAAGAACGTTTCCCAATGATGAGCACTTT
TAAAGTTCTGCTATGTGGCGCGGTATTATCCCGTGTTGACGCCGGGCAAGAGCAACTCGGTCGCCGCATA
CACTATTCTCAGAATGACTTGGTTGAGTACTCACCAGTCACAGAAAAGCATCTTACGGATGGCATGACAG
TAAGAGAATTATGCAGTGCTGCCATAACCATGAGTGATAACACTGCGGCCAACTTACTTCTGACAACGAT
CGGAGGACCGAAGGAGCTAACCGCTTTTTTGCACAACATGGGGGATCATGTAACTCGCCTTGATCGTTGG
GAACCGGAGCTGAATGAAGCCATACCAAACGACGAGCGTGACACCACGATGCCTGTAGCAATGGCAACAA
CGTTGCGCAAACTATTAACTGGCGAACTACTTACTCTAGCTTCCCGGCAACAATTAATAGACTGGATGGA
GGCGGATAAAGTTGCAGGACCACTTCTGCGCTCGGCCCTTCCGGCTGGCTGGTTTATTGCTGATAAATCT
GGAGCCGGTGAGCGTGGGTCTCGCGGTATCATTGCAGCACTGGGGCCAGATGGTAAGCCCTCCCGTATCG
TAGTTATCTACACGACGGGGAGTCAGGCAACTATGGATGAACGAAATAGACAGATCGCTGAGATAGGTGC
CTCACTGATTAAGCATTGGTAACTGTCAGACCAAGTTTACTCATATATACTTTAGATTGATT
[38 nt withheld, positions 6503-6540]
A
[37 nt withheld, positions 6542-6578]
ATTTTGTTAAAATTCGCGTTAAATTTTTGTTAAATCAGCTCATTTTTTAACCAATAGGCCGAAATCGGCA
AAATCCCTTATAAATCAAAAGAATAGCCCGAGATAGGGT
[37 nt withheld, positions 6688-6724]
AAAGAACGTGGACTCCAACGTCAAAGG
[141 nt withheld, positions 6752-6892]
G
[125 nt withheld, positions 6894-7018]
AAAGGATCTAGGTGAAGATCCTTTTTGATAATCTCATGACCAAAATCCCTTAACGTGAGTTTTCGTTCCA
CTGAGCGTCAGACCCCGTAGAAAAGATCA
